Addgene plasmid #173667: ppBAalbNixE1E2 PUb-GFP
Purpose: transgenesis vector for Aedes albopictus ectopic expression of the Nix gene
Depositing lab: Eric Marois. Depositing organization: CNRS UPR 9022, INSERM U1257, Réponse immunitaire chez le moustique anophèle vecteur du paludisme. Publication: Transgenic expression of Nix converts genetic females into males and allows automated sex sorting in Aedes albopictus. Lutrat C, Olmo RP, Baldet T, Bouyer J, Marois E. Commun Biol. 2022 Mar 7;5(1):210. doi: 10.1038/s42003-022-03165-7. PubMed 35256751.
Backbone
  Vector backbone: pDONR221 P4r-P3r
  Backbone manufacturer: Invitrogen
  Total vector size (bp): 8700
  Modifications to backbone: addition of the Nix gene under control of its own promoter and a SV40 terminator, addition of an PUb-GFP-SV40 marker gene
  Vector type: Insect Expression
Growth in bacteria
  Bacterial resistance: Kanamycin, 50 μg/mL
  Growth temperature: 37°C
  Growth strain: DH5alpha
  Copy number: High Copy
Gene/Insert 1
  Gene/Insert name: Nix masculinisation gene
  Species: Synthetic; Aedes albopictus
  Insert size (bp): 3800
  Mutation: Nix isoforms with only exons 1, 2 separated by intron 1
  Promoter: cloned Nix promoter
  Cloning method: Restriction Enzyme; 5′ cloning site BsaI (Golden Gate Cloning) (destroyed during cloning); 3′ cloning site BsaI (Golden Gate Cloning) (destroyed during cloning)
  Sequencing primers: 5′ M13F; 3′ custom primer
Gene/Insert 2
  Gene/Insert name: EGFP
  Species: Synthetic
  Promoter: Aedes aegypti Polyubiquitin
  Cloning method: Restriction Enzyme; 5′ cloning site BsaI (Golden Gate cloning) (destroyed during cloning); 3′ cloning site BsaI (Golden Gate cloning) (destroyed during cloning)
  Sequencing primers: 5′ custom primer; 3′ M13R
Terms and licenses: Academic/Nonprofit Terms; Industry Terms: Not Available to Industry
Depositor comments: The plasmid sequence spanning Nix was assembled from database sequence. The actual sequence in the plasmid may contain differences due to natural polymorphism, especially in the Nix promoter
How to cite: ppBAalbNixE1E2 PUb-GFP was a gift from Eric Marois (Addgene plasmid # 173667 ; http://n2t.net/addgene:173667 ; RRID:Addgene_173667)
