[The description below was written by a language model from this plasmid's Addgene catalogue record and pLannotate feature annotations shown in this document.]
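Description:
ppBAalbNixE1E2 PUb-GFP is an insect transgenesis vector designed for ectopic expression of the male-determining gene Nix in the mosquito Aedes albopictus. It is built on the Invitrogen pDONR221 P4r-P3r backbone, with the payload assembled by BsaI Golden Gate cloning. It is propagated in E. coli as a high-copy plasmid through a ColE1/pUC-type origin and selected with kanamycin (KanR, aph(3')-Ia). The catalogue lists a total size of about 8.7 kb, whereas the sequenced record is about 9.5 kb. The depositor also cautions that the Nix region, especially the promoter, was assembled from database sequence and may differ from the physical plasmid because of natural polymorphism.

The payload consists of two expression units in the same orientation. The first is a roughly 3.8 kb Nix cassette driven by the cloned native Nix promoter, encoding only isoforms made from exons 1 and 2 separated by intron 1. The feature table shows this as two Nix coding fragments (annotated by homology to the Aedes aegypti protein), followed by an SV40 terminator and poly(A) signal. The second unit is a transformation marker, EGFP under the Aedes aegypti Polyubiquitin promoter, also ending in an SV40 poly(A) signal. It gives fluorescence for identifying carriers of the transgene.

Two loxP sites flank both cassettes, which would allow Cre-mediated manipulation of the intervening region, and a φC31 attP site lies just upstream, offering a docking site for integrase-mediated insertion. The "pB" in the name hints at piggyBac, but no transposon arms are annotated and the record does not state the integration route. According to the associated publication, transgenic Nix expression converts genetic females into males and the linked marker supports automated sex sorting.
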