Features (pLannotate 1.2.2; 17 found; start..end, strand, type, name):
    427..526     -  protein_bind   phage φC31 attP: attachment site of phage φC31 phage φC31 integrase
    602..635     +  protein_bind   loxP: Cre-mediated recombination occurs in the 8-bp core sequence (GCATACAT). Cre recombinase
   2668..3318    +  CDS            Nix (fragment): NIX_AEDAE - Experimental evidence at transcript level: Swiss-Prot protein existence level 2. Male determiner protein (M-factor) that controls male somatic sexual differentiation. Acts as a dominant factor that regulates the mRNA splicing of doublesex (dsx) or fruitless (fru) transcripts and promotes expression of male splice forms of dsx and fru. From Aedes aegypti (Yellowfever mosquito) (Culex aegypti).
   3420..3590    +  CDS            Nix (fragment): NIX_AEDAE - Experimental evidence at transcript level: Swiss-Prot protein existence level 2. Male determiner protein (M-factor) that controls male somatic sexual differentiation. Acts as a dominant factor that regulates the mRNA splicing of doublesex (dsx) or fruitless (fru) transcripts and promotes expression of male splice forms of dsx and fru. From Aedes aegypti (Yellowfever mosquito) (Culex aegypti).
   4262..4342    +  CDS            large T antigen (fragment): large T antigen from SV40 (simian virus 40)
   4365..4485    +  polyA_signal   SV40 poly(A) signal: SV40 polyadenylation signal
   5881..6600    +  CDS            EGFP: the original enhanced GFP (Yang et al., 1996) mammalian codon-optimized
   6622..6699    +  CDS            large T antigen (fragment): large T antigen from SV40 (simian virus 40)
   6722..6803    +  polyA_signal   SV40 poly(A) signal: SV40 polyadenylation signal
   6858..6891    +  protein_bind   loxP: Cre-mediated recombination occurs in the 8-bp core sequence (GCATACAT). Cre recombinase
   7148..7267    -  CDS            B (fragment): PORTL_LAMBD - Experimental evidence at protein level: Swiss-Prot protein existence level 1. Forms the portal vertex of the capsid (PubMed:6228056, PubMed:6232391). This portal plays critical roles in head assembly, genome packaging, neck/tail attachment, and genome ejection (Probable). The portal protein multimerizes as a single ring-shaped homododecamer arranged around a central channel (PubMed:6232391). Binds to the terminase subunits to form the packaging machine (PubMed:7799432). From Escherichia phage lambda (Bacteriophage lambda).
   7269..7288    +  CDS            lacZα (fragment): LacZα fragment of β-galactosidase; lacZ fragment
   7319..7360    +  terminator     rrnB T1 terminator (fragment): Escherichia coli rrnB; transcription terminator T1 from the E. coli rrnB gene
   7452..7479    +  terminator     rrnB T2 terminator: transcription terminator T2 from the E. coli rrnB gene
   7534..7626    -  CDS            lacI (fragment): lac repressor; lacI; The lac repressor binds to the lac operator to inhibit transcription in E. coli. This inhibition can be relieved by adding lactose or isopropyl-β-D-thiogalactopyranoside (IPTG).
   7809..8397    -  rep_origin     ori: high-copy-number ColE1/pMB1/pBR322/pUC origin of replication
   8544..9353    -  CDS            KanR: aminoglycoside phosphotransferase; aph(3')-Ia; confers resistance to kanamycin in bacteria or G418 (Geneticin®) in eukaryotes
>Addgene plasmid #173667 | ppBAalbNixE1E2 PUb-GFP | addgene full sequence | sequence record 342953 | Addgene NGS Result
TGCCAGGAAACAGCTATGACCATGTAATACGACGATATGATCCTGATGCAGCTAGATTAACCCTAGAAAG
ATAGTCTGCGTAAAATTGACGCATGCATTCTTGAAATATTGCTCTCTCTTTCTAAATAGCGCGAATCCGT
CGCTGTGCATTTAGGACATCTCAGTCGCCGCTTGGAGCTCCCGTGAGGCGTGCTTGTCAATGCGGTAAGT
GTCACTGATTTTGAACTATAACGACCGCGTGAGTCAAAATGACGCATGATTATCTTTTACGTGACTTTTA
AGATTTAACTCATACGATAATTATATTGTTATTTCATGTTCTACTTACGTGATAACTTATTATATATATA
TTTTCTTGTTATAGATTAGATCGCGCTCGCGCGACTGACGGTCGTAAGCACCCGCGTACGTGTCCACCCC
GGTCACAACCCCTTGTGTCATGTCGGCGACCCTACGCCCCCAACTGAGAGAACTCAAAGGTTACCCCAGT
TGGGGCACTACTCCCGAAAACCGCTTCTGACCTGGGAAAACGTGAAGCCCCGGGGCATCCGCTGAGGGTT
GCCGCCGGGGCTTCGGTGTGTCCGTCAGTACTGCAGGTACCATAACTTCGTATAGCATACATTATACGAA
GTTATACCGGATCCTCGCATTTTATGAGTAAAGGCCCATTACTCATATATGGGTAAAGTGCTTTTTGTAA
AAAATGAGTAAATCGATTTACTCATAAATTATAATTTCACCGTGTTTACTTTTCGTCTTTTGTTATATTT
TTGAACTGTTAACTATTTTGTATTTATCATTTAATTCATACAAAATTTTGCGTTTATTTTGTAGTTTATT
GCAATCTACGAAAATTATTAATGAATTTTTACATGTTTCAAATACTCTTAATCATTTTCCTCCTGGAAAA
CAGACCTTCCGAGACGTAGCTCTTTGAAGTTTTCATAATGATCCATGTATGAAATTTTCCCCTCCGGCTG
TTGTTCATCGCGCAGTTGTTCCTGTTCTTCCGTTCCTCGTTCTTCCGGCGCTTGAAGCCTTGGTGCAGTC
GGAACTGTGGAATAAGACTGATATATTTTTATTTCACGGTCGTTAATGAAAATGATGCTGTCACTATGGA
ACTTACCTGCAAATTCCATGCTTTTGTAGCCTTTCTTGTAGCTCCACATGATGATTTGTTGCTCCTGTAT
TATCTTCGAGTACCAAACCTTGTGAAACGGAAATAATCCATCGTAAATGAAAATTGAACGGTATCAATTT
ATCCAGGAAGTACTTACCGATTAAAATATCAATGTATTTGGGAACCTCGACTCTAATCCGCGTGGGAATC
CGATGGACGCGGTATCGGTCATTGAACCCGATGCTGAAGGGCCTCGACTGGCTATAGCGGTGCCGTGAAA
ATCAAAATATCTAAAATTTCCCGATAGTGTTATGATCAGGGGATCCGCATGCGGCAAGGTAGGCCTACTG
CTCATCTTTTGCGAGTGTGTTAGTGTGACTGGCAACGCGACCAGAAGTCTAGTCGAATCCTGCTTGGAAA
TCGGTTTGTTTTGTCGATGGGGGTGGCCCGCGAAATCGCATTGTGTTGTTTGGGAAGGCCCGCTCGATGC
ATGTTAGGTAGGCGTAGTTTGTTCGAGTTTGACGTGCCTGCACCCTCCCTGGTTATGATGGCGCACTAAT
GCATTCCGAGAAAAGTTGCTAACTTGAAAATTTTCATCCAAATATGGGTAAGTTCATTTACCCATGTTTG
GGTATAGCGATTTTACCTATAATATGGGCAAATTTGACCGTTTTTCAAAGGTATATTTTACCCATATTAT
GGGTAATGCATATGAAACCCAAATATGGGTAAATCAACTACTGATCTATGGGTAAACTGATCTTAGCGTG
TATGTTTCACACGTGACATTCACTGGTTTTACAATTGGCTTCTTTAGCAGTGTTGGGATAATTCCATATT
ATGAATCTGCATGCCAAACTGGGCCGAAATCCAAATTTTCATCAATTTTGGTGCACGGGAACCTATTTAA
ATATCAATTTGAAGTTTGTATGGGAGCGATTTGTCGAATCACCCCTCGTTGCATTTTGTACTGGGCGGAG
CTGTCAAACAGTTGCCTAGCTGTCAAAAGGTGATTTCGAATAATCTCTTTGAAATTGATTTTAGGTATCA
AAATAAAGTTCTAAAAATCTGAAAAAAATCATAGTGGCTCAGAAAAAGGTGCTCTTTCGTATAAAATCAA
AAAATGAACACTTTTTTCAAAATTTAAAAACCCAATTTTCGCAAATCTATAGGGCTCTGCACGAAGTTCT
CTCCCTCTCTTTCGCTCTCATTGAGATTTTGTAAACAACAAGGCCAGGAAATGTCAAAATCCCATACAAA
ATCAAAACAGTGCAGTGCCCTATATGTAAAACACATCACTCCGACGTGTAAATTTTTTTGAGTGTTGATT
TAATCAAAGTGAATAAAAATATTAGTTTTATGACATACTTGTTTTCTGAGTGTAGCAAAAATATGAAAAC
ACATTTTTGTACTTTGAATGTTAAGCGTGTATGCTTTTTGGTTTGGTTATGTCAATATGTCAATTGTTAA
ACCCATGTTAATAGTTTTAATTTTTTTTAATCAAATTCTTTTTTTAAGTAATGTACAGTAAAAGTGAACT
TAATCTCATTAACAATCAATTTGAATACATTAAAAAATATTGCATATACATTGGAAACATTCCCGCCGAA
GTATCGAAAACAGATTTAATTGCAAAATTTTCCGTATTTGGTGAAATATCTAACTTATACATGAAGTCAT
TCATTCAGTTTTGTGATGTGAAACCGGCAGTTGTTCGTTACAGACTGATGAAAAGTGTAAAGGAATCTTC
AAGTTTACACAATAGTCGATATATTCAATCGGTTTTAATAGTTCTGCCACTAGATTCTTCCTACAATAAT
TACTTTCTTCCTTACAACACTTGTGTTGTGGTATACACTTATAACAAATTTGGCATGGTAGATTTTTATC
AAAAATTCAGTAAATTAGGAGATATACATGCGATGAAGAAAGCTACAAATGTCATGGTTTACATTAGCTT
TGTATCAGAAAGAGCTGCAAGGACCATTCTGGATACTAAGCCTACAGATATACATATAAATGTACAAACA
ATTAATCATGTTACACGAAATATTAACGTATGCTTAATAGATTTTGAAAAGGAATGTACATCAAATACGG
CGATAAAATTAACACTTTTATATAATCGCTCAATTGGAATATTCGGACTACCATCTAATTTCACAGAAGC
AAAACTGCACGATGAATTTTCAAGGTTTGTGTGGCAATGTGAATCCAAATGAGACAGATAAATATAAAAG
CTACTCAGATGAAAAGACCTTGAAGGTCGAAATTAGACATTATATTTTTATATGTTTTCAGGTATGGCAG
AATTGAAAAAAATAGACTAGTGTACGACTCAACCGGACACTCTAAACAATACGGTTTTGTTTATTATGAA
AAGCACTTGTCTGCTCAAGCGGCCAAACAGGAAATGGACCGCAGTGATCATACAGGACGTAAAATTGCAG
TTCGGTTTGTTCCAGAAAAAGAGTAGGGCAGATATTAAATCTAGTGACAGAACAAAGCAACTAGCACCGT
ACTAAAAATGGCGTAGGGTTCTCGAATATTTCGAGAGCTACTTACCATTTGTGTCATACACAATTAAAAT
GACTGACAAGTCTATCTACTTACTCGCAATCTATTTTATCGCAGGTTTATCAATAAGAATTTTAGTGCCT
GCACAACGTTGGGTTTGATCTGATGTAATAATCATAATCAAAATTTTCCAACCAAATTAAAGCTAGCTAT
ATGTAAAGTAGCCTTGCGTGAAACAAGTAACTTTTGCGTGATTTCATAAGCCCAAGGCTCAATTTAGCAA
TCAATGATTAGTACTACTATTAATATAACCATGTTAGGATCGGTTTTAAATAACTAAATTTGTTGCTTCT
GGTGAAAAACCATGTTTGAACTTTATGTTATATTTTGCTGTCGGGCTTAGTTACCGTGCTACAATGGATG
GTGAACCTTCATCATCACCATCATCATCATAACAGACTGAAAGCATGAAAATTCTGCTCTTAGGATTCAC
ACCATCGAAATCATCAATAATTAGATATCTTTTCATCTTATCAGATAGAAAGATGTTGGAATATGCTGAA
TGACATTTCGAAGTGTCAAAAAACCACACCGTAGTATCACACGGAGCGCATAAAGCGTAAGCATAATCAG
CCATACCACATTTGTAGAGGTTTTACTTGCTTTAAAAAACCTCCCACACCTCCCCCTGAACCTGAAACAT
AAAATGAATGCAATTGTTGTTGTTAACTTGTTTATTGCAGCTTATAATGGTTACAAATAAAGCAATAGCA
TCACAAATTTCACAAATAAAGCATTTTTCTTCACTGCATTCTAGTTGTGGTTTGTCCAAACTCATCAATG
TATCTAAGAGTTATCTTTACATGTAGCTTGTGCATTGAATCCAATTATAATTTGCCTTGGCACCAGCTGA
GCCAGACAAGAAAGAAAGCTTCCCAGAAGTATATCGATTTAGAAGGGTTGACGTCACTTTGCTGACTGCA
CTAATACAGCAAATGATACAATTAGAATGATTCAAGTGAAATTCCCAAATTACTGCTTTGTCTCTGGATT
TGGTTATCAGATTACATTCGAAGCTAAGAATAGCTACCGAAATTGTCGATCAAATCAGGAAATCCTTTCT
CTATCGAAAAAGGCATTCGCACATCTTTCTCTGTATGCCATATACACGAATGGTAGGTACATTGACGTCT
TTGCCAGAAGTTGAACTGCATCGTTCAAGGTACAGAATGAACGACTAACAGACACAAGCACGTTTTGCTG
TCCATTCAGACACAGGGATGGTACCCATAGTCGATCGATTTAGAGCCATCCAACCGAACAGAGGTATATG
TATGAATGGATTGCAGAAATTTTCTAGAAGTACAACCACCACTACGGCAGTGTCTATAAAACGCCCCTGC
AAAGGCAAAACCAGCTCAATCGAATACGTTTCCTAGTGGAGTGAACATTACGCGGTCCAAGTAAGCAGTG
CCAGTGCAAGTGAAGTGAAGTCTCTAGTGAAAAAGAGTGATCCAATTAGCCAGAGGAGAAAATTTCAGAG
TGAACAAAGCTTTGTTCAAAGGACAATTACTATTAAATTTGTGAAAGTGCATTTCGGTGAAGGGAATCTT
CTAGTGAAGGTAGGTAAATTAAATGATGAAATTATAGCTATGAGCGAAAACTAGTTTGGTGAATGATTCC
TTTGTCTTTGAATGAGCAAACTATTTTCCAAGATGGCGACTATTGAGCTTTGAGTGATTAGTGAAAATTT
GCAACGCAGTTTCATCATCATTGATAAAACCCAATTGTGATTCACGGCGATAATCATATTTCGTTGAATC
ATCGCTGCTAATTGAATTAAATTTCTAGAGCAAGCGCGAATTCGCCATATTTCTAAAATTAAATATTGTG
GTGATAATTACCCATTAAGGTAATATTAACACATATCGAGAAAAACCTTGAGGAAATCGTGAAAACTTGA
AGATACGCAATTTCCAAACTACGTAGTTCAAAGTCGAAAACAAGTTAATTTTTCACTAAAAAGTAGGGCG
TTGTTGTGACGTCATCACCTTCAAGTGTATATTTTTCACTTGGCCTGCGACTGCAAACGCAGACAAAGCA
AAACAAGTTTAAAACCTGTCGTGTCGTGCTCGAAGCCAAAGGCAATGAATCAATATCAAATGAGAGTTTG
CATTTCACAACCAATTACTGAAGCGTTTCCTCGTTTCTTTTTCTGCTCAACAGAGATTTCAACGTTCACC
ATGGTGAGCAAGGGCGAGGAGCTGTTCACCGGGGTGGTGCCCATCCTGGTCGAGCTGGACGGCGACGTAA
ACGGCCACAAGTTCAGCGTGTCCGGCGAGGGCGAGGGCGATGCCACCTACGGCAAGCTGACCCTGAAGTT
CATCTGCACCACCGGCAAGCTGCCCGTGCCCTGGCCCACCCTCGTGACCACCCTGACCTACGGCGTGCAG
TGCTTCAGCCGCTACCCCGACCACATGAAGCAGCACGACTTCTTCAAGTCCGCCATGCCCGAAGGCTACG
TCCAGGAGCGCACCATCTTCTTCAAGGACGACGGCAACTACAAGACCCGCGCCGAGGTGAAGTTCGAGGG
CGACACCCTGGTGAACCGCATCGAGCTGAAGGGCATCGACTTCAAGGAGGACGGCAACATCCTGGGGCAC
AAGCTGGAGTACAACTACAACAGCCACAACGTCTATATCATGGCCGACAAGCAGAAGAACGGCATCAAGG
TGAACTTCAAGATCCGCCACAACATCGAGGACGGCAGCGTGCAGCTCGCCGACCACTACCAGCAGAACAC
CCCCATCGGCGACGGCCCCGTGCTGCTGCCCGACAACCACTACCTGAGCACCCAGTCCGCCCTGAGCAAA
GACCCCAACGAGAAGCGCGATCACATGGTCCTGCTGGAGTTCGTGACCGCCGCCGGGATCACTCTCGGCA
TGGACGAGCTGTACAAGTAAAGCGGCCGCGACTCTAGATCAAATCAGCCATACCACATTTGTAGAGGTTT
TACTTGCTTTAAAAAACCTCCCACACCTCCCCCTGAACCTGAAACATAAAATGAATGCAATTGTTGTTGT
TAACTTGTTTATTGCAGCTTATAATGGTTACAAATAAAGCAATAGCATCACAAATTTCACAAATAAAGCA
TTTTTTTCACTGCATTCTAGTTGTGGTTTGTCCAAACTCATCAATGTATCGCTTGTAATTCGTCGACATA
ACTTCGTATAGCATACATTATACGAAGTTATGAGCTCAATTCGATAAAAGTTTTGTTACTTTATAGAAGA
AATTTTGAGTTTTTGTTTTTTTTAATAAATAAATAAACATAAATAAATTGTTTGTTGAATTTATTATTAG
TATGTAAGTGTAAATATAATAAAACTTAATATCTATTCAAATTAATAAATAAACCTCGATATACAGACCG
ATAAAACACATGCGTCAATTTTACGCATGATTATCTTTAACGTACGTCACAATATGATTATCTTTCTAGG
GTTAATCTAGCTGCGTGTTCTGCAGCGTGTCGAGCATCTTCATCTGCTCCATCACGCTGTAAAACACATT
TGCACCGCGAGTCTGCCCGTCCTCCACGGGTTCAAAAACGTGAATGAACGAGGCGCGCTCACTGGCCGTC
GTTTTACAGGGGATGTCTTCATATATATGAAGACTCCCATCTGTTGTTTGTCGGTGAACGCTCTCCTGAG
TAGGACAAATCCGCCGGGAGCGGATTTGAACGTTGTGAAGCAACGGCCCGGAGGGTGGCGGGCAGGACGC
CCGCCATAAACTGCCAGGCATCAAACTAAGCAGAAGGCCATCCTGACGGATGGCCTTTTTGCGTTTCTAC
AAACTCTTCCTGGCTAGCGGTACGCGTATTAATTGCGTTGCGCTCACTGCCCGCTTTCCAGTCGGGAAAC
CTGTCGTGCCAGCTGCATTAATGAATCGGCCAACGCGCGGGGAGAGGCGGTTTGCGTATTGGGCGCTCTT
CCGCTTCCTCGCTCACTGACTCGCTGCGCTCGGTCGTTCGGCTGCGGCGAGCGGTATCAGCTCACTCAAA
GGCGGTAATACGGTTATCCACAGAATCAGGGGATAACGCAGGAAAGAACATGTGAGCAAAAGGCCAGCAA
AAGGCCAGGAACCGTAAAAAGGCCGCGTTGCTGGCGTTTTTCCATAGGCTCCGCCCCCCTGACGAGCATC
ACAAAAATCGACGCTCAAGTCAGAGGTGGCGAAACCCGACAGGACTATAAAGATACCAGGCGTTTCCCCC
TGGAAGCTCCCTCGTGCGCTCTCCTGTTCCGACCCTGCCGCTTACCGGATACCTGTCCGCCTTTCTCCCT
TCGGGAAGCGTGGCGCTTTCTCATAGCTCACGCTGTAGGTATCTCAGTTCGGTGTAGGTCGTTCGCTCCA
AGCTGGGCTGTGTGCACGAACCCCCCGTTCAGCCCGACCGCTGCGCCTTATCCGGTAACTATCGTCTTGA
GTCCAACCCGGTAAGACACGACTTATCGCCACTGGCAGCAGCCACTGGTAACAGGATTAGCAGAGCGAGG
TATGTAGGCGGTGCTACAGAGTTCTTGAAGTGGTGGCCTAACTACGGCTACACTAGAAGAACAGTATTTG
GTATCTGCGCTCTGCTGAAGCCAGTTACCTTCGGAAAAAGAGTTGGTAGCTCTTGATCCGGCAAACAAAC
CACCGCTGGTAGCGGTGGTTTTTTTGTTTGCAAGCAGCAGATTACGCGCAGAAAAAAAGGATCTCAAGAA
GATCCTTTGATCTTTTCTACGGGGTCTGACGCTCAGTGGAACGACGCGTAACTCACGTTAAGGGATTTTG
GTCATGAGCTTGCGCCGTCCCGTCAAGTCAGCGTAATGCTCTGCCAGTGTTACAACCAATTAACCAATTC
TGATTAGAAAAACTCATCGAGCATCAAATGAAACTGCAATTTATTCATATCAGGATTATCAATACCATAT
TTTTGAAAAAGCCGTTTCTGTAATGAAGGAGAAAACTCACCGAGGCAGTTCCATAGGATGGCAAGATCCT
GGTATCGGTCTGCGATTCCGACTCGTCCAACATCAATACAACCTATTAATTTCCCCTCGTCAAAAATAAG
GTTATCAAGTGAGAAATCACCATGAGTGACGACTGAATCCGGTGAGAATGGCAAAAGTTTATGCATTTCT
TTCCAGACTTGTTCAACAGGCCAGCCATTACGCTCGTCATCAAAATCACTCGCATCAACCAAACCGTTAT
TCATTCGTGATTGCGCCTGAGCGAGACGAAATACGCGATCGCTGTTAAAAGGACAATTACAAACAGGAAT
CGAATGCAACCGGCGCAGGAACACTGCCAGCGCATCAACAATATTTTCACCTGAATCAGGATATTCTTCT
AATACCTGGAATGCTGTTTTTCCGGGGATCGCAGTGGTGAGTAACCATGCATCATCAGGAGTACGGATAA
AATGCTTGATGGTCGGAAGAGGCATAAATTCCGTCAGCCAGTTTAGTCTGACCATCTCATCTGTAACATC
ATTGGCAACGCTACCTTTGCCATGTTTCAGAAACAACTCTGGCGCATCGGGCTTCCCATACAAGCGATAG
ATTGTCGCACCTGATTGCCCGACATTATCGCGAGCCCATTTATACCCATATAAATCAGCATCCATGTTGG
AATTTAATCGCGGCCTCGACGTTTCCCGTTGAATATGGCTCATAACACCCCTTGTATTACTGTTTATGTA
AGCAGACAGTTTTATTGTTCATGATGATATATTTTTATCTTGTGCAATGTAACATCAGAGATTTTGAGAC
ACGGGCCAGAGC
